>Addgene plasmid #148037 | pAc5.1B-EGFP-DmPAN2-del468-981-dsRNAres_Y | depositor full sequence | sequence record 290484 | Full Sequence
CTTCAAGGAATTAATTCTATATTCTAAAAACACAAATGATACTTCTAAAAAAAATCATGAATGGCATCAA
CTCTGAATCAAATCTTTGCAGATGCACCTACTTCTCATTTCCACTGTCACATCATTTTTCCAGATCTCGC
TGCCTGTTATGTGGCCCACAAACCAAGACACGTTTTATGGCCATTAAAGCTGGCTGATCGTCGCCAAACA
CCAAATACATATCAATATGTACATTCGAGAAAGAAGCGATCAAAGAAGCGTCTTCGGGCGAGTAGGAGAA
TGCGGAGGAGAAGGAGAACGAGCTGATCTAGTATCTCTCCACAATCCAATGCCAACTGACCAACTGGCCA
TATTCGGAGCAATTTGAAGCCAATTTCCATCGCCTGGCGATCGCTCCATTCTTGGCTATATGTTTTTCAC
CGTTCCCGGGGCCATTTTCAAAGACTCGTCGGTAAGATAAGATTGTGTCACTCGCTGTCTCTCTTCATTT
GTCGAAGAATGCTGAGGAATTTCGCGATGACGTCGGCGAGTATTTTGAAGAATGAGAATAATTTGTATTT
ATACGAAAATCAGTTAGTGGAATTTTCTACAAAAACATGTTATCTATAGATAATTTTGTTGCAAAATATG
TTGACTATGACAAAGATTGTATGTATATACCTTTAATGTATTCTCATTTTCTTATGTATTTATAATGGCA
ATGATGATACTGATGATATTTTAAGATGATGCCAGACCACAGGCTGATTTCTGCGTCTTTTGCCGAACGC
AGTGCATGTGCGGTTGTTGTTTTTTGGAATAGTTTCAATTTTCGGACTGTCCGCTTTGATTTCAGTTTCT
TGGCTTATTCAAAAAGCAAAGTAAAGCCAAAAAAGCGAGATGGCAATACCAAATGCGGCAAAACGGTAGT
GGAAGGAAAGGGGTGCGGGGCAGCGGAAGGAAGGGTGGGGCGGGGCGTGGCGGGGTCTGTGGCTGGGCGC
GACGTCACCGACGTTGGAGCCACTCCTTTGACCATGTGTGCGTGTGTGTATTATTCGTGTCTCGCCACTC
GCCGGTTGTTTTTTTCTTTTTATCTCGCTCTCTCTAGCGCCATCTCGTACGCATGCTCAACGCACCGCAT
GTTGCCGTGTCCTTTATGCGTCATTTTGGCTCGAAATAGGCAATTATTTAAACAAAGATTAGTCAACGAA
AACGCTAAAATAAATAAGTCTACAATATGGTTACTTATTGCCATGTGTGTGCAGCCAACGATAGCAACAA
AAGCAACAACACAGTGGCTTTCCCTCTTTCACTTTTTGTTTGCAAGCGCGTGCGAGCAAGACGGCACGAC
CGGCAAACGCAATTACGCTGACAAAGAGCAGACGAAGTTTTGGCCGAAAAACATCAAGGCGCCTGATACG
AATGCATTTGCAATAACAATTGCGATATTTAATATTGTTTATGAAGCTGTTTGACTTCAAAACACACAAA
AAAAAAAATAAAACAAATTATTTGAAAGAGAATTAGGAATCGGACAGCTTATCGTTACGGGCTAACAGCA
CACCGAGACGAAATAGCTTACCTGACGTCACAGCCTCTGGAAGAACTGCCGCCAAGCAGAGAGAGAGAGA
AAAAGAGGGAGAGCAGCTTAGACCGCATGTGCTTGTGTGTGAGGCGTCTCTCTCTTCGTCTCCTGTTTGC
GCAAACGCATAGACTGCACTGAGAAAATCGATTACCTATTTTTTATGAATGAATATTTGCACTATTACTA
TTCAAAACTATTAAGATAGCAATCACATTCAATAGCCAAATACTATACCACCTGAGCGATGCAACGAAAT
GATCAATTTGAGCAAAAATGCTGCATATTTAGGACGGCATCATTATAGAAATGCTTCTTGCTGTGTACTT
TTCTCTCGTCTGGCAGCTGTTTCGCCGTTATTGTTAAAACCGGCTTAAGTTAGGTGTGTTTTCTACGACT
AGTGATGCCCCTACTAGAAGATGTGTGTTGCACAAATGTCCCTGAATAACCAATTTGAAGTGCAGATAGC
AGTAAACGTAAGCTAATATGAATATTATTTAACTGTAATGTTTTAATATCGCTGGACATTACTAATAAAC
CCACTATAAACACATGTACATATGTATGTTTTGGCATACAATGAGTAGTTGGGGAAAAAATGTGTAAAAG
CACCGTGACCATCACAGCATAAAGATAACCAGCTGAAGTATCGAATATGAGTAACCCCCAAATTGAATCA
CATGCCGCAACTGATAGGACCCATGGAAGTACACTCTTCATGGCGATATACAAGACACACACAAGCACGA
ACACCCAGTTGCGGAGGAAATTCTCCGTAAATGAAAACCCAATCGGCGAACAATTCATACCCATATATGG
TAAAAGTTTTGAACGCGACTTGAGAGCGGAGAGCATTGCGGCTGATAAGGTTTTAGCGCTAAGCGGGCTT
TATAAAACGGGCTGCGGGACCAGTTTTCATATCACTACCGTTTGAGTTCTTGTGCTGTGTGGATACTCCT
CCCGACACAAAGCCGCTCCATCAGCCAGCAGTCGTCTAATCCAGAGACCCCGGATCGGGGTACCAACATG
GTGAGCAAGGGCGAGGAGCTGTTCACCGGGGTGGTGCCCATCCTGGTCGAGCTGGACGGCGACGTAAACG
GCCACAAGTTCAGCGTGTCCGGCGAGGGCGAGGGCGATGCCACCTACGGCAAGCTGACCCTGAAGTTCAT
CTGCACCACCGGCAAGCTGCCCGTGCCCTGGCCCACCCTCGTGACCACCCTGACCTACGGCGTGCAGTGC
TTCAGCCGCTACCCCGACCACATGAAGCAGCACGACTTCTTCAAGTCCGCCATGCCCGAAGGCTACGTCC
AGGAGCGCACCATCTTCTTCAAGGACGACGGCAACTACAAGACCCGCGCCGAGGTGAAGTTCGAGGGCGA
CACCCTGGTGAACCGCATCGAGCTGAAGGGCATCGACTTCAAGGAGGACGGCAACATCCTGGGGCACAAG
CTGGAGTACAACTACAACAGCCACAACGTCTATATCATGGCCGACAAGCAGAAGAACGGCATCAAGGTGA
ACTTCAAGATCCGCCACAACATCGAGGACGGCAGCGTGCAGCTCGCCGACCACTACCAGCAGAACACCCC
CATCGGCGACGGCCCCGTGCTGCTGCCCGACAACCACTACCTGAGCACCCAGTCCGCCCTGAGCAAAGAC
CCCAACGAGAAGCGCGATCACATGGTCCTGCTGGAGTTCGTGACCGCCGCCGGGATCACTCTCGGCATGG
ACGAGCTGTACAAGCCAAGCTTGAATTCTGCAGATATCATGGACTATGTCTACTGTGGAACGGATCCGAT
TGGAGCTAGCGAGGATATCCTGTCCGTGTACGATGCCGGCAGTGCCCCCGGCAATGGTCATTTCAGCCCG
TCCTTTAACGGCTTTAATATTGGAACGACGGACCCCGAGTACGTCGAACTGGTCCCGGTCCTGGCTGATG
GAGGTGAACATTTTGGAGTGAGCTCCGTCGCCTTTGATGATTATGAGGAATTGTTGTGGATGGGAAATCA
AGGAGGACATGTGACCAGCTATTATACCAATAGCATGCAAAAATATACCAGCTTCCAAGTGCATGCTACG
GATATCGTCCGTGATATTAGCACGTTGGATAGCGGCGTCTTGGCCCTGACCCAAACGAGCTTGCGCCACC
AAATTCGTCGCGGCTTGCCGAAATTCACGTTTAAGAGCAATAATATGAAAGAAATGGTCTCCATGTTGCA
ACTGTCGCCCCACCGCTTGGTGATGGCTGGCTTGCAAGATGAACTGATTGATTTTGATTTGCGTACCCTG
AAAGAGACGCGTATTGAACACGTCGGCGCTGGAGGCTGTACCGTCTTGCGTAAAAACTCGCGCTACTTGT
TCGCTGGAGATCAATTGGGCACCGTTACCCTGCGTGATTTGAATTCCTTGTCCGTGCAACATACCATTAA
AACCCATACGAATATTCTGAGCGATTTTTCCGTGCAAGGCAACTTGCTGATTAGTTGTGGCTACAGCGGA
AGGCAAAATAACCTGGCCATCGACCGCTTCCTAATGGTCTACGATCTGCGCATGCTGCGCCTGATCGCGC
CCATTCAAGTGATGATTGATCCGCAGATGTTGAAGTTCCTGCCATCGCTGACATCCCAACTGGCCGTCGT
GTCCAGCTACGGCCAGGTTCAGCTGGTGGACACTGTGGAGCTCAGCGAGCCGCGAGTATCCATGTACCAG
ATCAACACCAACGGCAGCCAGTGCCTCAGCTTCGACATTAGCTCCTCTTCACAGGCCATGGCATTTGGGG
ACCAGTCGGGCCACATCAACATGATTGCCGCTGTACAAACGCCTCAGCCGCAGTTCAATCTCTACTCGCG
AAGCACAGAGTTTGCGGACGTGGTGCCACAGCTGCCGATGGTCTCCATTACGGACACCAACTTTCCGCTA
TCGTCGGTCATGCTACCGCACTTGACGACGGGCACACAATGGTTCTCAGATTGGCCGGAGGAACTGCTGC
GCTACCGCTACCACAGGCCCAAGACCATTGATCCCGAAGTGCTGAGCAACATGAAAATGCAGGGACCGAT
TGGATACTCGCCAAACCCACGCACCGCCCGTCGTAATCAAATTCCGTACGTGATTGAGCAGGGCGGCGTG
TGCAGTCCGAACGGAAATGGAACTGCGGCGGCGACCAAGGAAAGTGAAGAAACCATTCCATCAGAGAGCA
GCAGCGGCTCGCCAACAAATCTATCCAACCCTTTTCTAGAGGAAATTGTGAGTCCTATGCTAGGCAACTT
AAGTGCAGACGCCACGCTGCAGCCCCTGCAGTCAGATGAAATGCCGCAGTCGGGTGATCTGGTCGCAATG
GATGCCGAGTTCGTTACCCTAAATCCAGAGGAAAATGAGATTCGCCCGGATGGCAAAACGGCGACCATTA
AGCCATGCCACATGAGTGTGGCCCGGATTTCATGTATACGAGGACAAGGCCCGGCTGAAGGAGTTCCATT
CATGGACGATTACATATCCACCCAGGAGAAGGTCGTGGACTACCTAACTCAGTTCTCGGGAATCAAGCCT
GGCGACTTGGACGCTAACTTCAGCAAAAAGCGACTGACTGCCTTGAAGTACTCATACCAGAAATTAAAAT
ACCTCGTTGACGTAGGAGTAATATTTGTCGGACATGGTCTGAAGAACGACTTTAGGGTCATAAACATCTA
TGTACCGTCGGAGCAGATAATAGATACGGTGCACCTGTTTCACATGCCACATCATCGCATGGTTTCCCTA
AGATTTCTAGCCTGGCATTTCTTGGGTACTAAGATTCAGTCCGAGACGCACGACTCCATCGAAGATGCAC
GGACCACTCTGCAGCTCTACAAGCACTATTTGAAGCTGCAGGAGGAGAAGAAGTTTGCCAACGCTCTCAA
GAATCTTTACGAACGCGGAAAGCAGCTGCAGTGGAAGGTTCCAGAGGACTGACCGCGGTTCGAAGGTAAG
CCTATCCCTAACCCTCTCCTCGGTCTCGATTCTACGCGTACCGGTCATCATCACCATCACCATTGAGTTT
AAACCCGCTGATCAGCCTCGACTGTGCCTTCTAAGGCCTGAGCTCGCTGATCAGCCTCGATCGAGGATCC
AGACATGATAAGATACATTGATGAGTTTGGACAAACCACAACTAGAATGCAGTGAAAAAAATGCTTTATT
TGTGAAATTTGTGATGCTATTGCTTTATTTGTAACCATTATAAGCTGCAATAAACAAGTTAACAACAACA
ATTGCATTCATTTTATGTTTCAGGTTCAGGGGGAGGTGTGGGAGGTTTTTTAAAGCAAGTAAAACCTCTA
CAAATGTGGTATGGCTGATTATGATCAGTCGACCGATGCCCTTGAGAGCCTTCAACCCAGTCAGCTCCTT
CCGGTGGGCGCGGGGCATGACTATCGTCGCCGCACTTATGACTGTCTTCTTTATCATGCAACTCGTAGGA
CAGGTGCCGGCAGCGCTCTGGGTCATTTTCGGCGAGGACCGCTTTCGCTGGAGCGCGACGATGATCGGCC
TGTCGCTTGCGGTATTCGGAATCTTGCACGCCCTCGCTCAAGCCTTCGTCACTGGTCCCGCCACCAAACG
TTTCGGCGAGAAGCAGGCCATTATCGCCGGCATGGCGGCCGACGCGCTGGGCTACGTCTTGCTGGCGTTC
GCGACGCGAGGCTGGATGGCCTTCCCCATTATGATTCTTCTCGCTTCCGGCGGCATCGGGATGCCCGCGT
TGCAGGCCATGCTGTCCAGGCAGGTAGATGACGACCATCAGGGACAGCTTCAAGGATCGCTCGCGGCTCT
TACCAGCCAGCAAAAGGCCAGGAACCGTAAAAAGGCCGCGTTGCTGGCGTTTTTCCATAGGCTCCGCCCC
CCTGACGAGCATCACAAAAATCGACGCTCAAGTCAGAGGTGGCGAAACCCGACAGGACTATAAAGATACC
AGGCGTTTCCCCCTGGAAGCTCCCTCGTGCGCTCTCCTGTTCCGACCCTGCCGCTTACCGGATACCTGTC
CGCCTTTCTCCCTTCGGGAAGCGTGGCGCTTTCTCAATGCTCACGCTGTAGGTATCTCAGTTCGGTGTAG
GTCGTTCGCTCCAAGCTGGGCTGTGTGCACGAACCCCCCGTTCAGCCCGACCGCTGCGCCTTATCCGGTA
ACTATCGTCTTGAGTCCAACCCGGTAAGACACGACTTATCGCCACTGGCAGCAGCCACTGGTAACAGGAT
TAGCAGAGCGAGGTATGTAGGCGGTGCTACAGAGTTCTTGAAGTGGTGGCCTAACTACGGCTACACTAGA
AGGACAGTATTTGGTATCTGCGCTCTGCTGAAGCCAGTTACCTTCGGAAAAAGAGTTGGTAGCTCTTGAT
CCGGCAAACAAACCACCGCTGGTAGCGGTGGTTTTTTTGTTTGCAAGCAGCAGATTACGCGCAGAAAAAA
AGGATCTCAAGAAGATCCTTTGATCTTTTCTACGGGGTCTGACGCTCAGTGGAACGAAAACTCACGTTAA
GGGATTTTGGTCATGAGATTATCAAAAAGGATCTTCACCTAGATCCTTTTAAATTAAAAATGAAGTTTTA
AATCAATCTAAAGTATATATGAGTAAACTTGGTCTGACAGTTACCAATGCTTAATCAGTGAGGCACCTAT
CTCAGCGATCTGTCTATTTCGTTCATCCATAGTTGCCTGACTCCCCGTCGTGTAGATAACTACGATACGG
GAGGGCTTACCATCTGGCCCCAGTGCTGCAATGATACCGCGAGACCCACGCTCACCGGCTCCAGATTTAT
CAGCAATAAACCAGCCAGCCGGAAGGGCCGAGCGCAGAAGTGGTCCTGCAACTTTATCCGCCTCCATCCA
GTCTATTAATTGTTGCCGGGAAGCTAGAGTAAGTAGTTCGCCAGTTAATAGTTTGCGCAACGTTGTTGCC
ATTGCTGCAGGCATCGTGGTGTCACGCTCGTCGTTTGGTATGGCTTCATTCAGCTCCGGTTCCCAACGAT
CAAGGCGAGTTACATGATCCCCCATGTTGTGCAAAAAAGCGGTTAGCTCCTTCGGTCCTCCGATCGTTGT
CAGAAGTAAGTTGGCCGCAGTGTTATCACTCATGGTTATGGCAGCACTGCATAATTCTCTTACTGTCATG
CCATCCGTAAGATGCTTTTCTGTGACTGGTGAGTACTCAACCAAGTCATTCTGAGAATAGTGTATGCGGC
GACCGAGTTGCTCTTGCCCGGCGTCAACACGGGATAATACCGCGCCACATAGCAGAACTTTAAAAGTGCT
CATCATTGGAAAACGTTCTTCGGGGCGAAAACTCTCAAGGATCTTACCGCTGTTGAGATCCAGTTCGATG
TAACCCACTCGTGCACCCAACTGATCTTCAGCATCTTTTACTTTCACCAGCGTTTCTGGGTGAGCAAAAA
CAGGAAGGCAAAATGCCGCAAAAAAGGGAATAAGGGCGACACGGAAATGTTGAATACTCATACTCTTCCT
TTTTCAATATTATTGAAGCATTTATCAGGGTTATTGTCTCATGAGCGGATACATATTTGAATGTATTTAG
AAAAATAAACAAATAGGGGTTCCGCGCACATTTCCCCGAAAAGTGCCACCTGACGTCTAAGAAACCATTA
TTATCATGACATTAACCTATAAAAATAGGCGTATCACGAGGCCCTTTCGT
Features (pLannotate 1.2.2; 10 found; start..end, strand, type, name):
     56..2568    +  promoter       Ac5 promoter: Drosophila melanogaster actin 5C promoter
   2588..3304    +  CDS            EGFP: EGFP is a basic (constitutively fluorescent) green fluorescent protein published in 1996, derived from Aequorea victoria. It is reported to be a rapidly-maturing weak dimer with moderate acid sensitivity.
   3329..5509    +  CDS            PAN2 (fragment): PAN2_DROME - Experimental evidence at protein level: Swiss-Prot protein existence level 1. Catalytic subunit of the poly(A)-nuclease (PAN) deadenylation complex, one of two cytoplasmic mRNA deadenylases involved in general and miRNA-mediated mRNA turnover. PAN specifically shortens poly(A) tails of RNA and the activity is stimulated by poly(A)-binding protein (PABP). PAN deadenylation is followed by rapid degradation of the shortened mRNA tails by the CCR4-NOT complex. Deadenylated mRNAs are then degraded by two alternative mechanisms, namely exosome-mediated 3'-5' exonucleolytic degradation,
   5525..5566    +  CDS            V5 tag: epitope tag from simian virus 5
   5666..5800    -  polyA_signal   SV40 poly(A) signal: SV40 polyadenylation signal
   5823..5907    -  CDS            large T antigen (fragment): large T antigen from SV40 (simian virus 40)
   5908..6378    +  CDS            TcR (fragment): tetracycline efflux protein; tet; confers resistance to tetracycline
   6422..7010    -  rep_origin     ori: high-copy-number ColE1/pMB1/pBR322/pUC origin of replication
   7181..8041    -  CDS            AmpR: β-lactamase; bla; confers resistance to ampicillin, carbenicillin, and related antibiotics
   8042..8146    -  promoter       AmpR promoter: bla
