[The description below was written by a language model from this plasmid's Addgene catalogue record and pLannotate feature annotations shown in this document.]
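Description:
pAc5.1B-EGFP-DmPAN2-del468-981-dsRNAres_Y is an 8,240 nt plasmid that expresses an EGFP-tagged internal deletion mutant of Drosophila melanogaster PAN2. The catalogue lists the backbone as unknown and the vector type and purpose as bacterial expression. However, the plasmid name and the feature table point to a pAc5.1-style insect cell expression vector, because the open reading frames sit downstream of the Drosophila actin 5C (Ac5) promoter, a strong constitutive promoter used in fly cell lines. Bacteria therefore appear to serve only for propagation, through a ColE1/pUC-type origin and a β-lactamase (AmpR) gene with its own promoter for ampicillin selection. The catalogue describes the plasmid as low copy, whereas the annotation calls the origin a high-copy type. Short fragments annotated as a tetracycline resistance gene and SV40 large T antigen look like non-functional backbone remnants.

The expression cassette runs from the Ac5 promoter through EGFP and a PAN2 fragment to a V5 epitope tag and an SV40 polyadenylation signal. The table alone does not show whether the V5 tag is translated in frame with PAN2. PAN2 is the catalytic subunit of the PAN2–PAN3 poly(A) nuclease complex, a cytoplasmic deadenylase that shortens mRNA poly(A) tails. The record is inconsistent about the deletion boundaries: the plasmid name says residues 468–981, and the insert and purpose fields say 468–971. The "dsRNAres" label implies that the coding sequence was altered to escape a dsRNA directed against endogenous PAN2. That would suit knockdown-and-complementation experiments, along with localization or interaction assays using the EGFP fusion. The record does not spell out these uses.
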