Addgene plasmid #148037: pAc5.1B-EGFP-DmPAN2-del468-981-dsRNAres_Y
Purpose: Bacterial Expression of DmPAN2-del468-971-dsRNAres
Depositing lab: Elisa Izaurralde. Depositing organization: Max Planck Institute for Developmental Biology. Publication: An asymmetric PAN3 dimer recruits a single PAN2 exonuclease to mediate mRNA deadenylation and decay. Jonas S, Christie M, Peter D, Bhandari D, Loh B, Huntzinger E, Weichenrieder O, Izaurralde E. Nat Struct Mol Biol. 2014 Jul;21(7):599-608. doi: 10.1038/nsmb.2837. Epub 2014 Jun 1. PubMed 24880343.
Backbone
  Vector backbone: Unknown
  Vector type: Bacterial Expression
Growth in bacteria
  Bacterial resistance: Ampicillin, 100 μg/mL
  Growth temperature: 37°C
  Growth strain: DH5alpha
  Copy number: Low Copy
Gene/Insert
  Gene/Insert name: DmPAN2-del468-971-dsRNAres
  Species: D. melanogaster (fly)
  Entrez Gene: PAN2 (a.k.a. Dmel_CG8232, A1Z7K9, CG8232, Dmel\CG8232, Pan2, pan2)
  Cloning method: Unknown
Terms and licenses: Academic/Nonprofit Terms; Industry Terms: Not Available to Industry
Depositor comments: ORF extracted from NCBI: LP04771 Plasmids from this collection were made available to the research community and donated after the lab closed. Please note that the sequence provided by the depositing laboratory may be theoretical/predicted or based on Sanger sequencing results. There may be discrepancies between sequencing results obtained by Addgene and the depositor sequence. If an Addgene verified sequence is not available, please contact before placing your order to request that our lab fully sequence the plasmid.
How to cite: pAc5.1B-EGFP-DmPAN2-del468-981-dsRNAres_Y was a gift from Elisa Izaurralde (Addgene plasmid # 148037 ; http://n2t.net/addgene:148037 ; RRID:Addgene_148037)
